Addgene plasmid #230989: PP_079_pAAV_CAG_LR-Voltron2-P2A-CheRiff-eGFP-ST (Kv2.1TS)
Purpose: Co-expressing membrane-localized Voltron2 and soma-localized CheRiff.
Depositing lab: Adam Cohen. Depositing organization: Harvard University. Publication: Voltage dynamics of dendritic integration and back-propagation in vivo. Wong-Campos JD, Park P, Davis H, Qi Y, Tian H, Itkis DG, Kim D, Grimm JB, Plutkis SE, Lavis L, Cohen AE. bioRxiv [Preprint]. 2023 May 26:2023.05.25.542363. doi: 10.1101/2023.05.25.542363. PubMed 37292691.
Backbone
  Vector backbone: pAAV
  Backbone size w/o insert (bp): 5827
  Total vector size (bp): 9541
  Vector type: Mammalian Expression, AAV
Growth in bacteria
  Bacterial resistance: Ampicillin, 100 μg/mL
  Growth temperature: 37°C
  Growth strain: NEB Stable
  Copy number: High Copy
Gene/Insert
  Gene/Insert name: Membrane-localized Voltron2 and soma-localized CheRiff
  Species: Synthetic
  Insert size (bp): 3714
  Promoter: CAG
  Cloning method: Gibson Cloning
  Sequencing primers: 5′ CGGGCCCGGGATCTCGAGgatccGCCACCATGGGCCGACCCCAAATACTC
Terms and licenses: Academic/Nonprofit Terms; Industry Terms: Not Available to Industry
How to cite: PP_079_pAAV_CAG_LR-Voltron2-P2A-CheRiff-eGFP-ST (Kv2.1TS) was a gift from Adam Cohen (Addgene plasmid # 230989 ; http://n2t.net/addgene:230989 ; RRID:Addgene_230989)
