[The description below was written by a language model from this plasmid's Addgene catalogue record and pLannotate feature annotations shown in this document.]
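Description:
PP_079_pAAV_CAG_LR-Voltron2-P2A-CheRiff-eGFP-ST (Kv2.1TS) is an AAV transfer plasmid for mammalian expression, built on a pAAV backbone and designed to co-express a voltage indicator and an optogenetic actuator from a single transcript. It is maintained in bacteria through a high-copy ColE1/pUC-type origin with ampicillin resistance (AmpR), and it also carries an f1 phage origin. The expression cassette sits between AAV2 inverted terminal repeats, which allow the intervening DNA to be packaged into recombinant AAV. The 3′ ITR is annotated in full, while the 5′ ITR is detected only as short fragments in the sequencing-derived record. That record is 9,525 nt, slightly shorter than the catalogued 9,541 bp. The span between the ITRs is roughly 6.7 kb, which is large for AAV packaging.

Expression is driven by the CAG promoter, annotated as the CMV enhancer, chicken β-actin promoter and chimeric intron. The synthetic open reading frame begins with membrane-localized ("LR") Voltron2, a chemigenetic voltage sensor. Its annotated parts include a HaloTag domain, which covalently binds chloroalkane-linked dyes, followed by a short KCNJ2 (Kir2.1)-derived trafficking motif. An upstream opsin-like fragment is also annotated, though much of the region ahead of HaloTag is unannotated. A P2A ribosome-skipping peptide separates this from CheRiff, a blue-light-activated channelrhodopsin, fused to EGFP and to a Kcnb1 (Kv2.1) fragment that restricts the actuator to the soma. A WPRE and an hGH polyadenylation signal complete the cassette. According to the record, the purpose is to pair membrane-wide voltage imaging with soma-targeted optogenetic stimulation, and the associated work concerns dendritic integration and back-propagation in vivo.
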