Features (pLannotate 1.2.2; 24 found; start..end, strand, type, name):
     12..39      +  repeat_region  AAV2 ITR (fragment): inverted terminal repeat of adeno-associated virus serotype 2 inverted
     68..95      +  repeat_region  AAV2 ITR (fragment): inverted terminal repeat of adeno-associated virus serotype 2 inverted
    223..526     +  enhancer       CMV enhancer: human cytomegalovirus immediate early enhancer
    528..802     +  promoter       chicken β-actin promoter: No description available
    803..1819    +  intron         chimeric intron: chimera between introns from chicken β-actin and rabbit β-globin
   1880..1897    +  misc_feature   MCS (fragment): multiple cloning site
   1968..2099    +  CDS            rho (fragment): OPSD_GALML - Experimental evidence at transcript level: Swiss-Prot protein existence level 2. Photoreceptor required for image-forming vision at low light intensity. While most salt water fish species use retinal as chromophore, most freshwater fish use 3-dehydroretinal, or a mixture of retinal and 3-dehydroretinal (By similarity). Light-induced isomerization of 11-cis to all-trans retinal triggers a conformational change that activates signaling via G-proteins. Subsequent receptor phosphorylation mediates displacement of the bound G-protein alpha subunit by arrestin and terminates signaling (
   2715..3596    +  CDS            HaloTag®: modified bacterial dehalogenase that forms covalent bonds with chloroalkane derivatives
   3609..3668    +  CDS            KCNJ2 (fragment): KCNJ2_HUMAN - Also known as IRK1. Experimental evidence at protein level: Swiss-Prot protein existence level 1. Probably participates in establishing action potential waveform and excitability of neuronal and muscle tissues. Inward rectifier potassium channels are characterized by a greater tendency to allow potassium to flow into the cell rather than out of it. Their voltage dependence is regulated by the concentration of extracellular potassium; as external potassium is raised, the voltage range of the channel opening shifts to more positive voltages. The inward rectification is mainly due t
   3699..3754    +  CDS            P2A (fragment): 2A peptide from porcine teschovirus-1 polyprotein Eukaryotic ribosomes fail to insert a peptide bond between the Gly and Pro residues, yielding separate polypeptides.
   3756..4700    +  CDS            CheRiff: blue light-activated optogenetic actuator derived from Scherffelia dubia channelrhodopsin (Hochbaum et al., 2014)
   4716..5429    +  CDS            EGFP: EGFP is a basic (constitutively fluorescent) green fluorescent protein published in 1996, derived from Aequorea victoria. It is reported to be a rapidly-maturing weak dimer with moderate acid sensitivity.
   5430..5624    +  CDS            Kcnb1 (fragment): KCNB1_RAT - Experimental evidence at protein level: Swiss-Prot protein existence level 1. Voltage-gated potassium channel that mediates transmembrane potassium transport in excitable membranes, primarily in the brain, but also in the pancreas and cardiovascular system. Contributes to the regulation of the action potential (AP) repolarization, duration and frequency of repetitive AP firing in neurons, muscle cells and endocrine cells and plays a role in homeostatic attenuation of electrical excitability throughout the brain (PubMed:10024359, PubMed:10618149, PubMed:12451110, PubMed:17379638, Pu
   5628..5652    +  misc_feature   MCS (fragment): pBluescript multiple cloning site
   5652..6240    +  misc_feature   WPRE: woodchuck hepatitis virus posttranscriptional regulatory element
   6272..6748    +  polyA_signal   hGH poly(A) signal: human growth hormone polyadenylation signal
   6788..6928    +  repeat_region  AAV2 ITR: inverted terminal repeat of adeno-associated virus serotype 2 inverted
   6933..6984    -  misc_feature   bom (fragment): basis of mobility region from pBR322
   7003..7458    +  rep_origin     f1 ori (sequence partly withheld): f1 bacteriophage origin of replication; arrow indicates direction of (+) strand synthesis
   7459..7508    -  misc_feature   bom (fragment): basis of mobility region from pBR322
   7610..7645    -  CDS            rop (fragment): Rop protein, which maintains plasmids at low copy number; rop
   7740..7844    +  promoter       AmpR promoter: bla
   7845..8705    +  CDS            AmpR: β-lactamase; bla; confers resistance to ampicillin, carbenicillin, and related antibiotics
   8876..9464    +  rep_origin     ori: high-copy-number ColE1/pMB1/pBR322/pUC origin of replication
>Addgene plasmid #230989 | PP_079_pAAV_CAG_LR-Voltron2-P2A-CheRiff-eGFP-ST (Kv2.1TS) | addgene full sequence | sequence record 474728 | Addgene NGS Result
CCTGCAGGCAGCTGCGCGCTCGCTCGCTCACTGAGGCCGCCCGGGCGTCGGGCGACCTTTGGTCGCCCGG
CCTCAGTGAGCGAGCGAGCGCGCAGAGAGGGAGTGGCCAACTCCATCACTAGGGGTTCCTGCGGCCGCAC
GCGTCCAGTTTGGTTAATTAACTAGTTATTAATAGTAATCAATTACGGGGTCATTAGTTCATAGCCCATA
TATGGAGTTCCGCGTTACATAACTTACGGTAAATGGCCCGCCTGGCTGACCGCCCAACGACCCCCGCCCA
TTGACGTCAATAATGACGTATGTTCCCATAGTAACGCCAATAGGGACTTTCCATTGACGTCAATGGGTGG
AGTATTTACGGTAAACTGCCCACTTGGCAGTACATCAAGTGTATCATATGCCAAGTACGCCCCCTATTGA
CGTCAATGACGGTAAATGGCCCGCCTGGCATTATGCCCAGTACATGACCTTATGGGACTTTCCTACTTGG
CAGTACATCTACGTATTAGTCATCGCTATTACCATGGTCGAGGTGAGCCCCACGTTCTGCTTCACTCTCC
CCATCTCCCCCCCCTCCCCACCCCCAATTTTGTATTTATTTATTTTTTAATTATTTTGTGCAGCGATGGG
GGCGGGGGGGGGGGGGCGCGCGCCAGGCGGGGSGGGGSGGGGGGAGGGGGGGGGSGGGGSGAGGSGGAGA
GGTGCGGCGGCAGCCAATCAGAGCGGCGCGCTCCGAAAGTTTCCTTTTATGGCGAGGCGGCGGCGGCGGC
GGCCCTATAAAAAGCGAAGCGCGCGGCGGGCGGGAGTCGCTGCGCGCTGCCTTCGCCCCGTGCCCCGCTC
CGCCGCCGCCTCGCGCCGCCCGCCCCGGCTCTGACTGACCGCGTTACTCCCACAGGTGAGCGGGCGGGAC
GGCCCTTCTCCTCCGGGCTGTAATTAGCGCTTGGTTTAATGACGGCTTGTTTCTTTTCTGTGGCTGCGTG
AAAGCCTTGAGGGGCTCCGGGAGGGCCCTTTGTGCGGGGGGAGCGGCTCGGGGGGTGCGTGCGTGTGTGT
GTGCGTGGGGAGCGCCGCGTGCGGCTCCGCGCTGCCCGGCGGCTGTGAGCGCTGCGGGCGCGGCGCGGGG
CTTTGTGCGCTCCGCAGTGTGCGCGAGGGGAGCGCGGCCGGGGGCGGTGCCCCGCGGTGCGGGGGGGGCT
GCGAGGGGAACAAAGGCTGCGTGCGGGGTGTGTGCGTGGGGGGGTGAGCAGGGGGTGTGGGCGCGTCGGT
CGGGCTGCAACCCCCCCTGCACCCCCCTCCCCGAGTTGCTGAGCACGGCCCGGCTTCGGGTGCGGGGCTC
CGTACGGGGCGTGGCGCGGGGCTCGCCGTGCCGGGCGGGGGGTGGCGGCAGGKGGGGGTGCCGGGCGGGG
CGGGGCCGCCKCGGGCCGGGGRGGGCTCGGGGGRGGGGCGCGGCGGTCCCCGGAGCGCCGGCGGCTGTCG
AGGCGCGGCGAGCCGCAGCCATTGCCTTTTATGGTAATCGTGCGAGAGGGCGCAGGGACTTCCTTTGTCC
CAAATCTGTGCGGAGCCGAAATCTGGGAGGCGCCGCCGCACCCCCTCTAGCGGGCGCGGGGCGAAGCGGT
GCGGCGCCGGCAGGAAGGAAATGGGCGGGGAGGGCCTTCGTGCGTCGCCGCGCCGCCGTCCCCTTCTCCC
TCTCCAGCCTCGGGGCTGTCCGCGGGGGGACGGCTGCCTTCGGGGGGGACGGGGCAGGGCGGGGTTCGGC
TTCTGGCGTGTGACCGGCGGCTCTAGAGCCTCTGCTAACCATGTTCATGCCTTCTTCTTTTTCCTACAGC
TCCTGGGCAACGTGCTGGTTATTGTGCTGTCTCATCATTTTGGCAAAGAATTGATTTGATACCGCGGGCC
CGGGATCTCGAGGATCCGCCACCATGGGCCGACCCCAAATACTCCTCTTGCTGGCTTTGTTGACCCTTGG
ACTGGCTAACGGAACAGAAGGTCCCAACTTCTACGTTCCTTTCAGCAATAAGACAGGCGTAGTCAGATCC
GGTAGTGCTGACGTGGAAACCGAGACCGGCATGATTGCACAGTGGATTGTCTTTGCTATTATGGCTGCTG
CTGCTATTGCTTTTGGAGTGGCTGTGCACTTTCGGCCTTCAGAGCTGAAGAGCGCATACTATATCAACAT
TGCCATCTGCACTATCGCCGCTACCGCTTACTATGCAATGGCCGTGAACTACCAGGACCTGACAATGAAT
GGTGAAAGGCAGGTGGTCTACGCAAGATATATTAACTGGGTGCTGACCACACCACTGCTCCTGCTCGATC
TCATCGTCATGACCAAGATGGGCGGAGTGATGATTTCTTGGGTCATCGGCGCAGACATTTTCATGATCGT
GTTTGGTATTCTGGGCGACTTCGAGGATGAACACAAGTTCAAATGGGTGTACTTTATCGCTGGATGTGTG
ATGCAGGCAGTCCTGACATACGGGATGTATAACGCCACTTGGAAAGACGATCTGAAGAAAAGCCCCGAGT
ACCATAGCTCCTATGTCAGTCTGCTCGTCTTCCTGTCAATCCTCTGGGTGTTTTATCCTGTCGTGTGGGC
TTTCGGGTCTGGTAGTGGCGTGCTGTCCGTCGACAATGAGGCCATTCTCATGGGAATCCTGGATGTGCTC
GCTAAGCCACTGTTTGGAATGGGGTGCCTCATTGCCCATGAGACTATCTTCAAGATCGGTACTGGCTTTC
CATTCGACCCCCATTATGTGGAAGTCCTGGGCGAGCGCATGCACTACGTCGATGTTGGTCCGCGCGATGG
CACCCCTGTGCTGTTCCTGCACGGTAACCCGACCTCCTCCTACGTGTGGCGCAACATCATCCCGCATGTT
GCACCGACCCATCGCTGCATTGCTCCAGACCTGATCGGTATGGGCAAATCCGACAAACCAGACCTGGGTT
ATTTCTTCGACGACCACGTCCGCTTCATGGATGCCTTCATCGAAGCCCTGGGTCTGGAAGAGGTCGTCCT
GGTCATTCACGACTGGGGCTCCGCTCTGGGTTTCCACTGGGCCAAGCGCAATCCAGAGCGCGTCAAAGGT
ATTGCATTTATGGAGTTCATCCGCCCTATCCCGACCTGGGACGAATGGCCAGAATTTGCCCGCGAGACCT
TCCAGGCCTTCCGCACCACCGACGTCGGCCGCAAGCTGATCATCGATCAGAACGTTTTTATCGAGGGTAC
GCTGCCGATGGGTGTCGTCCGCCCGCTGACTGAAGTCGAGATGGACCATTACCGCGAGCCGTTCCTGAAT
CCTGTTGACCGCGAGCCACTGTGGCGCTTCCCAAACGAGCTGCCAATCGCCGGTGAGCCAGCGAACATCG
TCGCGCTGGTCGAAGAATACATGGACTGGCTGCACCAGTCCCCTGTCCCGAAGCTGCTGTTCTGGGGCAC
CCCAGGCGTTCTGATCCCACCGGCCGAAGCCGCTCGCCTGGCCAAAAGCCTGCCTAACTGCAAGGCTGTG
GACATCGGCCCGGGTCTGAATCTGCTGCAAGAAGACAACCCGGACCTGATCGGCAGCGAGATCGCGCGCT
GGCTGTCGACGCTCGAGATTTCCGGCGAGCCAACCACTAAGAGCAGGATCACCAGCGAGGGCGAGTACAT
CCCCCTGGACCAGATCGACATCAACGTGTTCTGCTACGAGAACGAGGTGGGCTCCGGAGCCACGAACTTC
TCTCTGTTAAAGCAAGCAGGAGACGTGGAAGAAAACCCCGGTCCCGGCGGAGCTCCTGCTCCAGACGCTC
ACAGCGCCCCACCTGGAAACGATTCTGCCGGAGGCAGTGAGTACCATGCCCCAGCTGGATATCAAGTGAA
TCCACCCTACCACCCCGTGCATGGGTATGAGGAACAGTGCAGCTCCATCTACATCTACTATGGGGCCCTG
TGGGAGCAGGAAACAGCTAGGGGCTTCCAGTGGTTTGCCGTGTTCCTGTCTGCCCTGTTTCTGGCTTTCT
ACGGCTGGCACGCCTATAAGGCCAGCGTGGGATGGGAGGAAGTGTACGTGTGCTCCGTGGAGCTGATCAA
AGTGATTCTGGAGATCTATTTCGAGTTCACCAGTCCTGCTATGCTGTTCCTGTACGGAGGGAACATTACC
CCATGGCTGAGATATGCCGAATGGCTGCTGACATGTCCCGTGATCCTGATTCATCTGTCTAACATCACCG
GCCTGAGTGAGGCATACAATAAGCGGACAATGGCTCTGCTGGTGTCCGACCTGGGAACTATTTGCATGGG
AGTGACAGCCGCTCTGGCCACTGGGTGGGTGAAGTGGCTGTTTTACTGTATCGGCCTGGTGTATGGAACC
CAGACATTCTACAACGCTGGAATCATCTACGTGGAGTCTTACTATATCATGCCTGCCGGCGGCTGTAAGA
AACTGGTGCTGGCCATGACTGCCGTGTACTATTCTAGTTGGCTGATGTTTCCCGGCCTGTTCATCTTTGG
GCCTGAAGGCATGCACACCCTGAGCGTGGCTGGGTCCACTATTGGCCATACCATCGCCGACCTGCTGTCC
AAGAATATTTGGGGACTGCTGGGGCACTTCCTGCGGATCAAAATTCACGAGCATATCATTATGTACGGCG
ATATCAGGAGACCAGTGAGCTCCCAGTTTCTGGGACGCAAGGTGGACGTGCTGGCCTTCGTGACAGAGGA
AGATAAAGTGGCGGCCGCCAAGAGCGTGAGCAAGGGCGAGGAGCTGTTCACCGGGGTGGTGCCCATCCTG
GTCGAGCTGGACGGCGACGTAAACGGCCACAAGTTCAGCGTGTCCGGCGAGGGCGAGGGCGATGCCACCT
ACGGCAAGCTGACCCTGAAGTTCATTTGCACCACCGGCAAGCTGCCCGTGCCCTGGCCCACCCTCGTGAC
CACCCTGACCTACGGCGTGCAGTGCTTCAGCCGCTACCCCGACCACATGAAGCAGCACGACTTCTTCAAG
TCCGCCATGCCCGAAGGCTACGTCCAGGAGCGCACCATCTTCTTCAAGGACGACGGCAACTACAAGACCC
GCGCCGAGGTGAAGTTCGAGGGCGACACCCTGGTGAACCGCATCGAGCTGAAGGGCATCGACTTCAAGGA
GGACGGCAACATCCTGGGGCACAAGCTGGAGTACAACTACAACAGCCACAACGTCTATATCATGGCCGAC
AAGCAGAAGAACGGCATCAAGGTGAACTTCAAGATCCGCCACAACATCGAGGACGGCAGCGTGCAGCTCG
CCGACCACTACCAGCAGAACACCCCCATCGGCGACGGCCCCGTGCTGCTGCCCGACAACCACTACCTGAG
CACCCAGTCCGCCCTGAGCAAAGACCCCAACGAGAAGCGCGATCACATGGTCCTGCTGGAGTTCGTGACC
GCCGCCGGGATCACTCTCGGCATGGACGAGCTGTACAAGCAGTCCCAGCCCATCCTCAACACCAAGGAGA
TGGCCCCGCAGAGCAAGCCTCCAGAGGAGCTGGAGATGAGCAGCATGCCCAGCCCCGTGGCCCCTCTGCC
CGCACGCACGGAGGGCGTCATCGACATGCGGAGCATGTCCAGCATTGACAGCTTCATCAGCTGTGCCACG
GACTTCCCTGAAGCCACCAGATTCTAAGAATTCGATATCAAGCTTATCGATAATCAACCTCTGGATTACA
AAATTTGTGAAAGATTGACTGGTATTCTTAACTATGTTGCTCCTTTTACGCTATGTGGATACGCTGCTTT
AATGCCTTTGTATCATGCTATTGCTTCCCGTATGGCTTTCATTTTCTCCTCCTTGTATAAATCCTGGTTG
CTGTCTCTTTATGAGGAGTTGTGGCCCGTTGTCAGGCAACGTGGCGTGGTGTGCACTGTGTTTGCTGACG
CAACCCCCACTGGTTGGGGCATTGCCACCACCTGTCAGCTCCTTTCCGGGACTTTCGCTTTCCCCCTCCC
TATTGCCACGGCGGAACTCATCGCCGCCTGCCTTGCCCGCTGCTGGACAGGGGCTCGGCTGTTGGGCACT
GACAATTCCGTGGTGTTGTCGGGGAAATCATCGTCCTTTCCTTGGCTGCTCGCCTATGTTGCCACCTGGA
TTCTGCGCGGGACGTCCTTCTGCTACGTCCCTTCGGCCCTCAATCCAGCGGACCTTCCTTCCCGCGGCCT
GCTGCCGGCTCTGCGGCCTCTTCCGCGTCTTCGCCTTCGCCCTCAGACGAGTCGGATCTCCCTTTGGGCC
GCCTCCCCGCATCGATACCGAGCGCTGCTCGAGAGATCTACGGGTGGCATCCCTGTGACCCCTCCCCAGT
GCCTCTCCTGGCCCTGGAAGTTGCCACTCCAGTGCCCACCAGCCTTGTCCTAATAAAATTAAGTTGCATC
ATTTTGTCTGACTAGGTGTCCTTCTATAATATTATGGGGTGGAGGGGGGTGGTATGGAGCAAGGGGCAAG
TTGGGAAGACAACCTGTAGGGCCTGCGGGGTCTATTGGGAACCAAGCTGGAGTGCAGTGGCACAATCTTG
GCTCACTGCAATCTCCGCCTCCTGGGTTCAAGCGATTCTCCTGCCTCAGCCTCCCGAGTTGTTGGGATTC
CAGGCATGCATGACCAGGCTCAGCTAATTTTTGTTTTTTTGGTAGAGACGGGGTTTCACCATATTGGCCA
GGCTGGTCTCCAACTCCTAATCTCAGGTGATCTACCCACCTTGGCCTCCCAAATTGCTGGGATTACAGGC
GTGAACCACTGCTCCCTTCCCTGTCCTTCTGATTTTGTAGGTAACCACGTGCGGACCGAGCGGCCGCAGG
AACCCCTAGTGATGGAGTTGGCCACTCCCTCTCTGCGCGCTCGCTCGCTCACTGAGGCCGGGCGACCAAA
GGTCGCCCGACGCCCGGGCTTTGCCCGGGCGGCCTCAGTGAGCGAGCGAGCGCGCAGCTGCCTGCAGGGG
CGCCTGATGCGGTATTTTCTCCTTACGCATCTGTGCGGTATTTCACACCGCATA
[95 nt withheld, positions 6985-7079]
T
[46 nt withheld, positions 7081-7126]
C
[141 nt withheld, positions 7128-7268]
CCTTTGACGTTGGAGTCCACGTTCTTT
[37 nt withheld, positions 7296-7332]
ACTCTATCTCGGGCTATTCTTTTGATTTATAAGGGATTTTGCCGATTTCGGTCTATTGGTTAAAAAATGA
GCTGATTTAACAAAAATTTAACGCGAATTTTAACAAAATATTAACGTTTACAATTTTATGGTGCACTCTC
AGTACAATCTGCTCTGATGCCGCATAGTTAAGCCAGCCCCGACACCCGCCAACACCCGCTGACGCGCCCT
GACGGGCTTGTCTGCTCCCGGCATCCGCTTACAGACAAGCTGTGACCGTCTCCGGGAGCTGCATGTGTCA
GAGGTTTTCACCGTCATCACCGAAACGCGCGAGACGAAAGGGCCTCGTGATACGCCTATTTTTATAGGTT
AATGTCATGATAATAATGGTTTCTTAGACGTCAGGTGGCACTTTTCGGGGAAATGTGCGCGGAACCCCTA
TTTGTTTATTTTTCTAAATACATTCAAATATGTATCCGCTCATGAGACAATAACCCTGATAAATGCTTCA
ATAATATTGAAAAAGGAAGAGTATGAGTATTCAACATTTCCGTGTCGCCCTTATTCCCTTTTTTGCGGCA
TTTTGCCTTCCTGTTTTTGCTCACCCAGAAACGCTGGTGAAAGTAAAAGATGCTGAAGATCAGTTGGGTG
CACGAGTGGGTTACATCGAACTGGATCTCAACAGCGGTAAGATCCTTGAGAGTTTTCGCCCCGAAGAACG
TTTTCCAATGATGAGCACTTTTAAAGTTCTGCTATGTGGCGCGGTATTATCCCGTATTGACGCCGGGCAA
GAGCAACTCGGTCGCCGCATACACTATTCTCAGAATGACTTGGTTGAGTACTCACCAGTCACAGAAAAGC
ATCTTACGGATGGCATGACAGTAAGAGAATTATGCAGTGCTGCCATAACCATGAGTGATAACACTGCGGC
CAACTTACTTCTGACAACGATCGGAGGACCGAAGGAGCTAACCGCTTTTTTGCACAACATGGGGGATCAT
GTAACTCGCCTTGATCGTTGGGAACCGGAGCTGAATGAAGCCATACCAAACGACGAGCGTGACACCACGA
TGCCTGTAGCAATGGCAACAACGTTGCGCAAACTATTAACTGGCGAACTACTTACTCTAGCTTCCCGGCA
ACAATTAATAGACTGGATGGAGGCGGATAAAGTTGCAGGACCACTTCTGCGCTCGGCCCTTCCGGCTGGC
TGGTTTATTGCTGATAAATCTGGAGCCGGTGAGCGTGGGTCTCGCGGTATCATTGCAGCACTGGGGCCAG
ATGGTAAGCCCTCCCGTATCGTAGTTATCTACACGACGGGGAGTCAGGCAACTATGGATGAACGAAATAG
ACAGATCGCTGAGATAGGTGCCTCACTGATTAAGCATTGGTAACTGTCAGACCAAGTTTACTCATATATA
CTTTAGATTGATTTAAAACTTCATTTTTAATTTAAAAGGATCTAGGTGAAGATCCTTTTTGATAATCTCA
TGACCAAAATCCCTTAACGTGAGTTTTCGTTCCACTGAGCGTCAGACCCCGTAGAAAAGATCAAAGGATC
TTCTTGAGATCCTTTTTTTCTGCGCGTAATCTGCTGCTTGCAAACAAAAAAACCACCGCTACCAGCGGTG
GTTTGTTTGCCGGATCAAGAGCTACCAACTCTTTTTCCGAAGGTAACTGGCTTCAGCAGAGCGCAGATAC
CAAATACTGTTCTTCTAGTGTAGCCGTAGTTAGGCCACCACTTCAAGAACTCTGTAGCACCGCCTACATA
CCTCGCTCTGCTAATCCTGTTACCAGTGGCTGCTGCCAGTGGCGATAAGTCGTGTCTTACCGGGTTGGAC
TCAAGACGATAGTTACCGGATAAGGCGCAGCGGTCGGGCTGAACGGGGGGTTCGTGCACACAGCCCAGCT
TGGAGCGAACGACCTACACCGAACTGAGATACCTACAGCGTGAGCTATGAGAAAGCGCCACGCTTCCCGA
AGGGAGAAAGGCGGACAGGTATCCGGTAAGCGGCAGGGTCGGAACAGGAGAGCGCACGAGGGAGCTTCCA
GGGGGAAACGCCTGGTATCTTTATAGTCCTGTCGGGTTTCGCCACCTCTGACTTGAGCGTCGATTTTTGT
GATGCTCGTCAGGGGGGCGGAGCCTATGGAAAAACGCCAGCAACGCGGCCTTTTTACGGTTCCTGGCCTT
TTGCTGGCCTTTTGCTCACATGT
